>Addgene plasmid #64375 | 8200 Bicistronic_GFP_ires_hygro | depositor full sequence | sequence record 108057 | 8200 Bicistronic_GFP_ires_hygro sequence 8200 bps
AGATCGATCCAGATCCACCGGTCGCCACCATGGTGAGCAAGGGCGAGGAGCTGTTCACCGGGGTGGTGCC
CATCCTGGTCGAGCTGGACGGCGACGTAAACGGCCACAAGTTCAGCGTGTCCGGCGAGGGCGAGGGCGAT
GCCACCTACGGCAAGCTGACCCTGAAGTTCATCTGCACCACCGGCAAGCTGCCCGTGCCCTGGCCCACCC
TCGTGACCACCCTGACCTACGGCGTGCAGTGCTTCAGCCGCTACCCCGACCACATGAAGCAGCACGACTT
CTTCAAGTCCGCCATGCCCGAAGGCTACGTCCAGGAGCGCACCATCTTCTTCAAGGACGACGGCAACTAC
AAGACCCGCGCCGAGGTGAAGTTCGAGGGCGACACCCTGGTGAACCGCATCGAGCTGAAGGGCATCGACT
TCAAGGAGGACGGCAACATCCTGGGGCACAAGCTGGAGTACAACTACAACAGCCACAACGTCTATATCAT
GGCCGACAAGCAGAAGAACGGCATCAAGGTGAACTTCAAGATCCGCCACAACATCGAGGACGGCAGCGTG
CAGCTCGCCGACCACTACCAGCAGAACACCCCCATCGGCGACGGCCCCGTGCTGCTGCCCGACAACCACT
ACCTGAGCACCCAGTCCGCCCTGAGCAAAGACCCCAACGAGAAGCGCGATCACATGGTCCTGCTGGAGTT
CGTGACCGCCGCCGGGATCACTCTCGGCATGGACGAGCTGTACAAGTAAAGCGGCCGCTCGAGGTTAACC
GCCCCCCCCCCCTAACGTTACTGGCCGAAGCCGCTTGGAATAAGGCCGGTGTGCGTTTGTCTATATGTTA
TTTTCCACCATATTGCCGTCTTTTGGCAATGTGAGGGCCCGGAAACCTGGCCCTGTCTTCTTGACGAGCA
TTCCTAGGGGTCTTTCCCCTCTCGCCAAAGGAATGCAAGGTCTGTTGAATGTCGTGAAGGAAGCAGTTCC
TCTGGAAGCTTCTTGAAGACAAACAACGTCTGTAGCGACCCTTTGCAGGCAGCGGAACCCCCCACCTGGC
GACAGGTGCCTCTGCGGCCAAAAGCCACGTGTATAAGATACACCTGCAAAGGCGGCACAACCCCAGTGCC
ACGTTGTGAGTTGGATAGTTGTGGAAAGAGTCAAATGGCTCTCCTCAAGCGTATTCAACAAGGGGCTGAA
GGATGCCCAGAAGGTACCCCATTGTATGGGATCTGATCTGGGGCCTCGGTGCACATGCTTTACATGTGTT
TAGTCGAGGTTAAAAAAACGTCTAGGCCCCCCGAACCACGGGGACGTGGTTTTCCTTTGAAAAACACGAT
GATAATATGGCCACAAGTCGAGGTTGGGGGGCAATGAGATATGAAAAAGCCTGAACTCACCGCGACGTCT
GTCGAGAAGTTTCTGATCGAAAAGTTCGACAGCGTCTCCGACCTGATGCAGCTCTCGGAGGGCGAAGAAT
CTCGTGCTTTCAGCTTCGATGTAGGAGGGCGTGGATATGTCCTGCGGGTAAATAGCTGCGCCGATGGTTT
CTACAAAGATCGTTATGTTTATCGGCACTTTGCATCGGCCGCGCTCCCGATTCCGGAAGTGCTTGACATT
GGGGAATTCAGCGAGAGCCTGACCTATTGCATCTCCCGCCGTGCACAGGGTGTCACGTTGCAAGACCTGC
CTGAAACCGAACTGCCCGCTGTTCTGCAGCCGGTCGCGGAGGCCATGGATGCGATCGCTGCGGCCGATCT
TAGCCAGACGAGCGGGTTCGGCCCATTCGGACCGCAAGGAATCGGTCAATACACTACATGGCGTGATTTC
ATATGCGCGATTGCTGATCCCCATGTGTATCACTGGCAAACTGTGATGGACGACACCGTCAGTGCGTCCG
TCGCGCAGGCTCTCGATGAGCTGATGCTTTGGGCCGAGGACTGCCCCGAAGTCCGGCACCTCGTGCACGC
GGATTTCGGCTCCAACAATGTCCTGACGGACAATGGCCGCATAACAGCGGTCATTGACTGGAGCGAGGCG
ATGTTCGGGGATTCCCAATACGAGGTCGCCAACATCTTCTTCTGGAGGCCGTGGTTGGCTTGTATGGAGC
AGCAGACGCGCTACTTCGAGCGGAGGCATCCGGAGCTTGCAGGATCGCCGCGGCTCCGGGCGTATATGCT
CCGCATTGGTCTTGACCAACTCTATCAGAGCTTGGTTGACGGCAATTTCGATGATGCAGCTTGGGCGCAG
GGTCGATGCGACGCAATCGTCCGATCCGGAGCCGGGACTGTCGGGCGTACACAAATCGCCCGCAGAAGCG
CGGCCGTCTGGACCGATGGCTGTGTAGAAGTACTCGCCGATAGTGGAAACCGACGCCCCAGCACTCGTCC
GGATCGGGAGATGGGGGAGGCTAACTGAAACACGGAAGGAGACAATACCGGAAGGAACCCGCGCTATGAC
GGCAATAAAAAGACAGAATAAAACGCACGGGTGTTGGGTCGTTTGTTCATAAACGCGGGGTTCGGTCCCA
GGGCTGGCACTCTGTCGATACCCCACCGAGACCCCATTGGGGCCAATACGCCCGCGTTTCTTCCTTTTCC
CCACCCCACCCCCCAAGTTCGGGTGAAGGCCCAGGGCTCGCAGCCAACGTCGGGGCGGCAGGCCCTGCCA
TAGCCACTGGCCCCGTGGGTTAGGGACGGGGTCCCCCATGGGGAATGGTTTATGGTTCGTGGGGGTTATT
ATTTTGGGCGTTGCGTGGGGTCAGGTCCACGACTGGACTGAGCAGACAGACCCATGGTTTTTGGATGGCC
TGGGCATGGACCGCATGTACTGGCGCGACACGAACACCGGGCGTCTGTGGCTGCCAAACACCCCCGACCC
CCAAAAACCACCGCGCGGATTTCTGGCGTGCCAAGCTAGTCGAGGGGGGGCCCGGTACCCAATTCGCCCT
ATAGTGAGTCGTATTACGCGCGCTCACTGGCCGTCGTTTTACAACGTCGTGACTGGGAAAACCCTGGCGT
TACCCAACTTAATCGCCTTGCAGCACATCCCCCTTTCGCCAGAGCTTATCGATAAAATAAAAGATTTTAT
TTAGTCTCCAGAAAAAGGGGGGAATGAAAGACCCCACCTGTAGGTTTGGCAAGCTAGCTTAAGTAACGCC
ATTTTGCAAGGCATGGAAAATACATAACTGAGAATAGAGAAGTTCAGATCAAGGTTAGGAACAGAGAGAC
AGCAGAATATGGGCCAAACAGGATATCTGTGGTAAGCAGTTCCTGCCCCGGCTCAGGGCCAAGAACAGAT
GGTCCCCAGATGCGGTCCCGCCCTCAGCAGTTTCTAGAGAACCATCAGATGTTTCCAGGGTGCCCCAAGG
ACCTGAAATGACCCTGTGCCTTATTTGAACTAACCAATCAGTTCGCTTCTCGCTTCTGTTCGCGCGCTTC
TGCTCCCCGAGCTCAATAAAAGAGCCCACAACCCCTCACTCGGCGCGCCAGTCCTCCGATAGACTGCGTC
GCCCGGGTACCCGTGTATCCAATAAACCCTCTTGCAGTTGCATCCGACTTGTGGTCTCGCTGTTCCTTGG
GAGGGTCTCCTCTGAGTGATTGACTACCCGTCAGCGGGGGTCTTTCATGGGTAACAGTTTCTTGAAGTTG
GAGAACAACATTCTGAGGGTAGGAGTCGAATATTAAGTAATCCTGACTCAATTAGCCACTGTTTTGAATC
CACATACTCCAATACTCCTGAAATAGTTCATTATGGACAGCGCAAAAAGAGCTGGGGAGAATTGTGAAAT
TGTTATCCGCTCACAATTCCACACAACATACGAGCCGGAAGCATAAAGTGTAAAGCCTGGGGTGCCTAAT
GAGTGAGCTAACTCACATTAATTGCGTTGCGCTCACTGCCCGCTTTCCAGTCGGGAAACCTGTCGTGCCA
GCTGCATTAATGAATCGGCCAACGCGCGGGGAGAGGCGGTTTGCGTATTGGGCGCTCTTCCGCTTCCTCG
CTCACTGACTCGCTGCGCTCGGTCGTTCGGCTGCGGCGAGCGGTATCAGCTCACTCAAAGGCGGTAATAC
GGTTATCCACAGAATCAGGGGATAACGCAGGAAAGAACATGTGAGCAAAAGGCCAGCAAAAGGCCAGGAA
CCGTAAAAAGGCCGCGTTGCTGGCGTTTTTCCATAGGCTCCGCCCCCCTGACGAGCATCACAAAAATCGA
CGCTCAAGTCAGAGGTGGCGAAACCCGACAGGACTATAAAGATACCAGGCGTTTCCCCCTGGAAGCTCCC
TCGTGCGCTCTCCTGTTCCGACCCTGCCGCTTACCGGATACCTGTCCGCCTTTCTCCCTTCGGGAAGCGT
GGCGCTTTCTCATAGCTCACGCTGTAGGTATCTCAGTTCGGTGTAGGTCGTTCGCTCCAAGCTGGGCTGT
GTGCACGAACCCCCCGTTCAGCCCGACCGCTGCGCCTTATCCGGTAACTATCGTCTTGAGTCCAACCCGG
TAAGACACGACTTATCGCCACTGGCAGCAGCCACTGGTAACAGGATTAGCAGAGCGAGGTATGTAGGCGG
TGCTACAGAGTTCTTGAAGTGGTGGCCTAACTACGGCTACACTAGAAGGACAGTATTTGGTATCTGCGCT
CTGCTGAAGCCAGTTACCTTCGGAAAAAGAGTTGGTAGCTCTTGATCCGGCAAACAAACCACCGCTGGTA
GCGGTGGTTTTTTTGTTTGCAAGCAGCAGATTACGCGCAGAAAAAAAGGATCTCAAGAAGATCCTTTGAT
CTTTTCTACGGGGTCTGACGCTCAGTGGAACGAAAACTCACGTTAAGGGATTTTGGTCATGAGATTATCA
AAAAGGATCTTCACCTAGATCCTTTTAAATTAAAAATGAAGTTTTAAATCAATCTAAAGTATATATGAGT
AAACTTGGTCTGACAGTTACCAATGCTTAATCAGTGAGGCACCTATCTCAGCGATCTGTCTATTTCGTTC
ATCCATAGTTGCCTGACTCCCCGTCGTGTAGATAACTACGATACGGGAGGGCTTACCATCTGGCCCCAGT
GCTGCAATGATACCGCGAGACCCACGCTCACCGGCTCCAGATTTATCAGCAATAAACCAGCCAGCCGGAA
GGGCCGAGCGCAGAAGTGGTCCTGCAACTTTATCCGCCTCCATCCAGTCTATTAATTGTTGCCGGGAAGC
TAGAGTAAGTAGTTCGCCAGTTAATAGTTTGCGCAACGTTGTTGCCATTGCTACAGGCATCGTGGTGTCA
CGCTCGTCGTTTGGTATGGCTTCATTCAGCTCCGGTTCCCAACGATCAAGGCGAGTTACATGATCCCCCA
TGTTGTGCAAAAAAGCGGTTAGCTCCTTCGGTCCTCCGATCGTTGTCAGAAGTAAGTTGGCCGCAGTGTT
ATCACTCATGGTTATGGCAGCACTGCATAATTCTCTTACTGTCATGCCATCCGTAAGATGCTTTTCTGTG
ACTGGTGAGTACTCAACCAAGTCATTCTGAGAATAGTGTATGCGGCGACCGAGTTGCTCTTGCCCGGCGT
CAATACGGGATAATACCGCGCCACATAGCAGAACTTTAAAAGTGCTCATCATTGGAAAACGTTCTTCGGG
GCGAAAACTCTCAAGGATCTTACCGCTGTTGAGATCCAGTTCGATGTAACCCACTCGTGCACCCAACTGA
TCTTCAGCATCTTTTACTTTCACCAGCGTTTCTGGGTGAGCAAAAACAGGAAGGCAAAATGCCGCAAAAA
AGGGAATAAGGGCGACACGGAAATGTTGAATACTCATACTCTTCCTTTTTCAATATTATTGAAGCATTTA
TCAGGGTTATTGTCTCATGAGCGGATACATATTTGAATGTATTTAGAAAAATAAACAAATAGGGGTTCCG
CGCACATTTCCCCGAAAAGTGCCACCTGACGTCTAAGAAACCATTATTATCATGACATTAACCTATAAAA
ATAGGCGTATCACGAGGCCCTTTCGTCTCGCGCGTTTCGGTGATGACGGTGAAAACCTCTGACACATGCA
GCTCCCGGAGACGGTCACAGCTTGTCTGTAAGCGGATGCCGGGAGCAGACAAGCCCGTCAGGGCGCGTCA
GCGGGTGTTGGCGGGTGTCGGGGCTGGCTTAACTATGCGGCATCAGAGCAGATTGTACTGAGAGTGCACC
ATATGCGGTGTGAAATACCGCACAGATGCGTAAGGAGAAAATACCGCATCAGGCGCCATTCGCCATTCAG
GCTGCGCAACTGTTGGGAAGGGCGATCGGTGCGGGCCTCTTCGCTATTACGCCAGCTGGCGAAAGGGGGA
TGTGCTGCAAGGCGATTAAGTTGGGTAACGCCAGGGTTTTCCCAGTCACGACGTTGTAAAACGACGGCCA
GTGCCACGCTCTCCCTTATGCGACTCCTGCATTAGGAAGCAGCCCAGTAGTAGGTTGAGGCCGTTGAGCA
CCGCCGCCGCAAGGAATGGTGCATGCAAGGAGATGGCGCCCAACAGTCCCCCGGCCACGGGGCCTGCCAC
CATACCCACGCCGAAACAAGCGCTCATGAGCCCGAAGTGGCGAGCCCGATCTTCCCCATCGGTGATGTCG
GCGATATAGGCGCCAGCAACCGCACCTGTGGCGCCGGTGATGCCGGCCACGATGCGTCCGGCGTAGAGGC
GATTAGTCCAATTTGTTAAAGACAGGATATCAGTGGTCCAGGCTCTAGTTTTGACTCAACAATATCACCA
GCTGAAGCCTATAGAGTACGAGCCATAGATAAAATAAAAGATTTTATTTAGTCTCCAGAAAAAGGGGGGA
ATGAAAGACCCCACCTGTAGGTTTGGCAAGCTAGCTTAAGTAACGCCATTTTGCAAGGCATGGAAAATAC
ATAACTGAGAATAGAGAAGTTCAGATCAAGGTTAGGAACAGAGAGACAGCAGAATATGGGCCAAACAGGA
TATCTGTGGTAAGCAGTTCCTGCCCCGGCTCAGGGCCAAGAACAGATGGTCCCCAGATGCGGTCCCGCCC
TCAGCAGTTTCTAGAGAACCATCAGATGTTTCCAGGGTGCCCCAAGGACCTGAAATGACCCTGTGCCTTA
TTTGAACTAACCAATCAGTTCGCTTCTCGCTTCTGTTCGCGCGCTTCTGCTCCCCGAGCTCAATAAAAGA
GCCCACAACCCCTCACTCGGCGCGCCAGTCCTCCGATAGACTGCGTCGCCCGGGTACCCGTATTCCCAAT
AAAGCCTCTTGCTGTTTGCATCCGAATCGTGGACTCGCTGATCCTTGGGAGGGTCTCCTCAGATTGATTG
ACTGCCCACCTCGGGGGTCTTTCATTTGGAGGTTCCACCGAGATTTGGAGACCCCTGCCCAGGGACCACC
GACCCCCCCGCCGGGAGGTAAGCTGGCCAGCGGTCGTTTCGTGTCTGTCTCTGTCTTTGTGCGTGTTTGT
GCCGGCATCTAATGTTTGCGCCTGCGTCTGTACTAGTTAGCTAACTAGCTCTGTATCTGGCGGACCCGTG
GTGGAACTGACGAGTTCTGAACACCCGGCCGCAACCCTGGGAGACGTCCCAGGGACTTTGGGGGCCGTTT
TTGTGGCCCGACCTGAGGAAGGGAGTCGATGTGGAATCCGACCCCGTCAGGATATGTGGTTCTGGTAGGA
GACGAGAACCTAAAACAGTTCCCGCCTCCGTCTGAATTTTTGCTTTCGGTTTGGAACCGAAGCCGCGCGT
CTTGTCTGCTGCAGCGCTGCAGCATCGTTCTGTGTTGTCTCTGTCTGACTGTGTTTCTGTATTTGTCTGA
AAATTAGGGCCAGACTGTTACCACTCCCTTAAGTTTGACCTTAGGTCACTGGAAAGATGTCGAGCGGATC
GCTCACAACCAGTCGGTAGATGTCAAGAAGAGACGTTGGGTTACCTTCTGCTCTGCAGAATGGCCAACCT
TTAACGTCGGATGGCCGCGAGACGGCACCTTTAACCGAGACCTCATCACCCAGGTTAAGATCAAGGTCTT
TTCACCTGGCCCGCATGGACACCCAGACCAGGTCCCCTACATCGTGACCTGGGAAGCCTTGGCTTTTGAC
CCCCCTCCCTGGGTCAAGCCCTTTGTACACCCTAAGCCTCCGCCTCCTCTTCCTCCATCCGCCCCGTCTC
TCCCCCTTGAACCTCCTCGTTCGACCCCGCCTCGATCCTCCCTTTATCCAGCCCTCACTCCTTCTCTAGG
CGCCGGAATT
Features (pLannotate 1.2.2; 25 found; start..end, strand, type, name):
     30..749     +  CDS            EGFP: the original enhanced GFP (Yang et al., 1996) mammalian codon-optimized
    873..1335    +  misc_feature   IRES: internal ribosome entry site (IRES) of the encephalomyocarditis virus (EMCV)
   1371..2408    +  CDS            HygR: hygromycin B phosphotransferase confers resistance to hygromycin
   2450..2498    +  polyA_signal   HSV TK poly(A) signal: herpes simplex virus thymidine kinase polyadenylation signal (Cole and Stacy, 1985)
   2589..2605    -  polyA_signal   bGH poly(A) signal (fragment): bovine growth hormone polyadenylation signal
   2698..2898    +  CDS            gH (fragment): GH_HHV11 - Experimental evidence at protein level: Swiss-Prot protein existence level 1. The heterodimer glycoprotein H-glycoprotein L is required for the fusion of viral and plasma membranes leading to virus entry into the host cell. Following initial binding to host receptor, membrane fusion is mediated by the fusion machinery composed of gB and the heterodimer gH/gL. May also be involved in the fusion between the virion envelope and the outer nuclear membrane during virion morphogenesis. From Human herpesvirus 1 (strain 17) (HHV-1) (Human herpes simplex virus 1).
   2910..2929    +  misc_feature   MCS (fragment): pBluescript multiple cloning site
   2938..2956    -  promoter       T7 promoter: promoter for bacteriophage T7 RNA polymerase
   2964..3052    +  CDS            lacZα (fragment): LacZα fragment of β-galactosidase; lacZ fragment
   3104..3618    +  LTR            3' LTR: 3' long terminal repeat from murine embryonic stem cell virus
   3780..3796    -  protein_bind   lac operator: The lac repressor binds to the lac operator to inhibit transcription in E. coli. This inhibition can be relieved by adding lactose or isopropyl-β-D-thiogalactopyranoside (IPTG). lac repressor encoded by lacI
   3804..3834    -  promoter       lac promoter: promoter for the E. coli lac operon
   3849..3870    -  protein_bind   CAP binding site: CAP binding activates transcription in the presence of cAMP. E. coli catabolite activator protein
   3883..3975    -  CDS            lacI (fragment): lac repressor; lacI; The lac repressor binds to the lac operator to inhibit transcription in E. coli. This inhibition can be relieved by adding lactose or isopropyl-β-D-thiogalactopyranoside (IPTG).
   4158..4746    -  rep_origin     ori: high-copy-number ColE1/pMB1/pBR322/pUC origin of replication
   4917..5777    -  CDS            AmpR: β-lactamase; bla; confers resistance to ampicillin, carbenicillin, and related antibiotics
   5778..5882    -  promoter       AmpR promoter: bla
   5977..6012    +  CDS            rop (fragment): Rop protein, which maintains plasmids at low copy number; rop
   6114..6213    +  misc_feature   bom (fragment): basis of mobility region from pBR322
   6219..6373    -  CDS            lacZα (fragment): LacZα fragment of β-galactosidase; lacZ fragment
   6376..6649    -  CDS            TcR (fragment): tetracycline efflux protein; tet; confers resistance to tetracycline
   6650..6748    +  CDS            env (fragment): murine leukemia virus gPr80 envelope polyprotein precursor; env; proteolytically cleaved into gp70SU and p15TM subunits
   6790..7306    +  LTR            5' LTR: 5' long terminal repeat from murine embryonic stem cell virus
   7370..7711    +  misc_feature   MESV Ψ: packaging signal of murine embryonic stem cell virus
   7778..8194    +  CDS            gag (truncated): truncated Moloney murine leukemia virus (MMLV) gag gene lacking the start codon
