[The description below was written by a language model from this plasmid's Addgene catalogue record and pLannotate feature annotations shown in this document.]
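Description:
8200 Bicistronic_GFP_ires_hygro is an 8.2 kb gammaretroviral expression plasmid of the MSCV type, built by inserting EGFP into a related bicistronic retroviral backbone using BglII and XhoI (the BglII site was destroyed and the XhoI site retained). It is propagated in E. coli through a high-copy ColE1/pUC-type origin with ampicillin selection from the β-lactamase gene and its own promoter. The annotation also picks up short remnants of earlier cloning vectors (lacZα, lacI, rop, bom, tetracycline resistance and herpesvirus-derived fragments, a T7 promoter and lac promoter/operator). These appear to be non-functional carry-over rather than designed parts.

The transferable unit is bounded by 5′ and 3′ long terminal repeats from murine embryonic stem cell virus. Downstream of the 5′ LTR lie the MESV Ψ packaging signal and a truncated MMLV gag segment lacking its start codon, which extends the packaging region and promotes encapsidation of the genomic RNA when gag, pol and env are supplied in trans by a packaging cell line. No separate internal promoter is annotated, so the 5′ LTR presumably drives a single transcript carrying mammalian codon-optimized EGFP, then an EMCV internal ribosome entry site, then hygromycin B phosphotransferase. Cap-dependent translation yields EGFP, while the IRES allows internal initiation of the resistance gene from the same mRNA, so that hygromycin-resistant cells should also fluoresce. An HSV TK polyadenylation signal follows the hygromycin gene, upstream of the 3′ LTR.

According to the record, the plasmid serves for retroviral expression of GFP together with hygromycin resistance, which suits it to generating stably transduced, fluorescently marked mammalian cell populations or to acting as a GFP control alongside related bicistronic vectors.
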