Addgene plasmid #64375: 8200 Bicistronic_GFP_ires_hygro
Purpose: This a retroviral expression plasmid expressing GFP along with hygro resistance gene
Depositing lab: Georgios Stathopoulos. Depositing organization: University of Patras. Publication: Mutant KRAS promotes malignant pleural effusion formation. Agalioti T, Giannou AD, Krontira AC, Kanellakis NI, Kati D, Vreka M, Pepe M, Spella M, Lilis I, Zazara DE, Nikolouli E, Spiropoulou N, Papadakis A, Papadia K, Voulgaridis A, Harokopos V, Stamou P, Meiners S, Eickelberg O, Snyder LA, Antimisiaris SG, Kardamakis D, Psallidas I, Marazioti A, Stathopoulos GT. Nat Commun. 2017 May 16;8:15205. doi: 10.1038/ncomms15205. PubMed 28508873.
Backbone
  Vector backbone: 6691 Bicistronic_ires_puro
  Backbone manufacturer: Theodora Agalioti
  Backbone size w/o insert (bp): 7749
  Total vector size (bp): 8200
  Modifications to backbone: Digest with BglII and XhoI
  Vector type: Retroviral
  Selectable markers: Hygromycin
Growth in bacteria
  Bacterial resistance: Ampicillin, 100 μg/mL
  Growth temperature: 37°C
  Growth strain: XL1 Blue
  Copy number: High Copy
Gene/Insert
  Gene/Insert name: EGFP
  Tag / fusion protein: EGFP
  Cloning method: Restriction Enzyme; 5′ cloning site BglII (destroyed during cloning); 3′ cloning site XhoI (not destroyed)
  Sequencing primers: 5′ ccctcactccttctcta
Terms and licenses: Academic/Nonprofit Terms; Industry Terms: Not Available to Industry
Depositor comments: This construct was created in G. Stahopoulos lab in Patras, by Theodora Agalioti and represents a retroviral expression vector of Green Fluorescent protein in a bicistronic fashion along with hygromycin resistance gene
How to cite: 8200 Bicistronic_GFP_ires_hygro was a gift from Georgios Stathopoulos (Addgene plasmid # 64375 ; http://n2t.net/addgene:64375 ; RRID:Addgene_64375)
