>Addgene plasmid #64375 | 8200 Bicistronic_GFP_ires_hygro | addgene partial sequence | sequence record 142346 | pBABE5 5'-CTTTATCCAGCCCTCAC-3'
ATGGTGAGCAAGGGCGAGGAGCTGTTCACCGGGGTGGTGCCCATCCTGGTCGAGCTGGACGGCGACGTAA
ACGGCCACAAGTTCAGCGTGTCCGGCGAGGGCGAGGGCGATGCCACCTACGGCAAGCTGACCCTGAAGTT
CATCTGCACCACCGGCAAGCTGCCCGTGCCCTGGCCCACCCTCGTGACCACCCTGACCTACGGCGTGCAG
TGCTTCAGCCGCTACCCCGACCACATGAAGCAGCACGACTTCTTCAAGTCCGCCATGCCCGAAGGCTACG
TCCAGGAGCGCACCATCTTCTTCAAGGACGACGGCAACTACAAGACCCGCGCCGAGGTGAAGTTCGAGGG
CGACACCCTGGTGAACCGCATCGAGCTGAAGGGCATCGACTTCAAGGAGGACGGCAACATCCTGGGGCAC
AAGCTGGAGTACAACTACAACAGCCACAACGTCTATATCATGGCCGACAAGCAGAAGAACGGCATCAAGG
TGAACTTCAAGATCCGCCACAACATCGAGGACGGCAGCGTGCAGCTCGCCGACCACTACCAGCAGAACAC
CCCCATCGGCGACGGCCCCGTGCTGCTGCCCGACAACCACTACCTGAGCACCCAGTCCGCCCTGAGCAAA
GACCCCAACGAGAAGCGCGATCACATGGTCCTGCTGGAGTTCGTGACCGCCGCCGGGATCACTCTCGGCA
TGGACGAGCTGTACAAGTAAAGCGGCCGCTCGAGGTTAACCGCCCCCCCCCCCTAA
