>Addgene plasmid #64375 | 8200 Bicistronic_GFP_ires_hygro | addgene partial sequence | sequence record 142347 | TK-pA-R 5'-ttgtctccttccgtgtttca-3'
TGCTGGGGCGTCGGTTTCCACTATCGGCGAGTACTTCTACACAGCCATCGGTCCAGACGGCCGCGCTTCT
GCGGGCGATTTGTGTACGCCCGACAGTCCCGGCTCCGGATCGGACGATTGCGTCGCATCGACCCTGCGCC
CAAGCTGCATCATCGAAATTGCCGTCAACCAAGCTCTGATAGAGTTGGTCAAGACCAATGCGGAGCATAT
ACGCCCGGAGCCGCGGCGATCCTGCAAGCTCCGGATGCCTCCGCTCGAAGTAGCGCGTCTGCTGCTCCAT
ACAAGCCAACCACGGCCTCCAGAAGAAGATGTTGGCGACCTCGTATTGGGAATCCCCGAACATCGCCTCG
CTCCAGTCAATGACCGCTGTTATGCGGCCATTGTCCGTCAGGACATTGTTGGAGCCGAAATCCGCGTGCA
CGAGGTGCCGGACTTCGGGGCAGTCCTCGGCCCAAAGCATCAGCTCATCGAGAGCCTGCGCGACGGACGC
ACTGACGGTGTCGTCCATCACAGTTTGCCAGTGATACACATGGGGATCAGCAATCGCGCATATGAAATCA
CGCCATGTAGTGTATTGACCGATTCCTTGCGGTCCGAATGGGCCGAACCCGCTCGTCTGGCTAAGATCGG
CCGCAGCGATCGCATCCATGGCCTCCGCGACCGGCTGCAGAACAGCGGGCAGTTCGGTTTCAGGCAGGTC
TTGCAACGTGACACCCTGTGCACGGCGGGAGATGCAATAGGTCAGGCTCTCGCTGAATTCCCCAATGTCA
AGCACTTCCGGAATCGGGAGCGCGGCCGATGCAAAGTGCCGATAAACATAACGATCTTTGTAGAAACCAT
CGGCGCAGCTATTTACCCGCAGGACATATCCACGCCCTCCTACATCGAAGCTGAAAGCACGAGAT
